Addgene plasmid #216141: pBi2FC-C-MGGAGM-P2A:mTagBFP2
Purpose: Vector control for Bicistronic BiFC
Depositing lab: Imran Siddiqi. Depositing organization: Centre for Cellular and Molecular Biology (CSIR-CCMB). Publication: Improved validation of protein interactions using bicistronic BiFC (Bi2FC). Sivakumar P, Vaishnavi V, Gayatri K, Satheesh GR, Siddiqi I. Physiol Mol Biol Plants. 2024 Jul;30(7):1047-1054. doi: 10.1007/s12298-024-01477-y. Epub 2024 Jul 2. PubMed 39100877.
Backbone
  Vector backbone: pGWB502-omega
  Vector type: Plant Expression
Growth in bacteria
  Bacterial resistance: Spectinomycin, 50 μg/mL
  Growth temperature: 37°C
  Growth strain: DH5alpha
  Copy number: High Copy
Gene/Insert
  Gene/Insert name: MGGAGM Linker
  Species: Synthetic
  Cloning method: Gateway Cloning
Terms and licenses: Academic/Nonprofit Terms; Industry Terms: Not Available to Industry
Depositor comments: Please visit https://www.biorxiv.org/content/10.1101/2024.06.28.601222v1.full for bioRxiv preprint.
How to cite: pBi2FC-C-MGGAGM-P2A:mTagBFP2 was a gift from Imran Siddiqi (Addgene plasmid # 216141 ; http://n2t.net/addgene:216141 ; RRID:Addgene_216141)
