[The description below was written by a language model from this plasmid's Addgene catalogue record and pLannotate feature annotations shown in this document.]
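Description:
pBi2FC-C-MGGAGM-P2A:mTagBFP2 is a plant expression binary vector built on the pGWB502-omega backbone and deposited as the vector control for a bicistronic bimolecular fluorescence complementation (Bi2FC) system. It replicates in E. coli through a high-copy ColE1/pUC-type origin. The pVS1 oriV, RepA and StaA functions are the kind that maintain binary vectors in Agrobacterium. Bacterial selection is with spectinomycin, conferred by the aadA (SmR) gene. Nopaline-type right and left T-DNA border repeats delimit the region transferred to plant cells. This region also carries a hygromycin resistance gene driven by the NOS promoter and ended by a NOS terminator, for selecting transformed plant tissue.

The payload lies within the T-DNA and is driven by an enhanced CaMV 35S promoter with a duplicated enhancer, followed by the TMV omega translational leader. The reading frame begins with VC155, the C-terminal fragment of mVenus used in BiFC, followed by an HA epitope sequence annotated as a partial 3xHA. After this come attB1 and attB2 sites, which remain from Gateway cloning. Only a very short interval separates them, consistent with the recorded insert being a synthetic MGGAGM linker rather than a test protein. Downstream is mTagBFP2 and a NOS terminator. The plasmid name indicates that a P2A self-cleaving peptide links the two parts, although the feature table does not annotate it.

In this arrangement a single transcript should yield both the split-Venus fusion and a separate blue fluorescent protein, so blue signal would report expression in the same cells scored for Venus reconstitution. Because it carries only a linker in place of an interaction partner, the plasmid serves as a negative control for background complementation.
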