Features (pLannotate 1.2.2; 28 found; start..end, strand, type, name):
     54..78      -  misc_feature   RB T-DNA repeat: right border repeat from nopaline C58 T-DNA
    144..298     -  CDS            lacZα (fragment): LacZα fragment of β-galactosidase; lacZ fragment
    405..1081    +  promoter       CaMV 35S promoter (enhanced): cauliflower mosaic virus 35S promoter with a duplicated enhancer region
   1103..1156    +  misc_feature   TMV Ω: translational enhancer from the tobacco mosaic virus 5'-leader sequence (Gallie et al., 1988)
   1166..1417    +  CDS            VC155: C-terminal fragment of mVenus for use in bimolecular fluorescence complementation (BiFC) (Kodama and Hu, 2010)
   1418..1444    +  CDS            3xHA (fragment): three tandem HA epitope tags
   1463..1487    +  protein_bind   attB1: mutant version of attB; recombination site for the Gateway® BP reaction BP Clonase™
   1509..1533    -  protein_bind   attB2: mutant version of attB; recombination site for the Gateway® BP reaction BP Clonase™
   1661..2371    +  CDS            mTagBFP2: mTagBFP2 is a basic (constitutively fluorescent) blue fluorescent protein published in 2011, derived from Entacmaea quadricolor. It is reported to be a very rapidly-maturing monomer with very low acid sensitivity.
   2391..2643    +  terminator     NOS terminator: nopaline synthase terminator and poly(A) signal
   2698..2720    -  protein_bind   lac operator (fragment): The lac repressor binds to the lac operator to inhibit transcription in E. coli. This inhibition can be relieved by adding lactose or isopropyl-β-D-thiogalactopyranoside (IPTG). lac repressor encoded by lacI
   2724..2754    -  promoter       lac promoter: promoter for the E. coli lac operon
   2769..2790    -  protein_bind   CAP binding site: CAP binding activates transcription in the presence of cAMP. E. coli catabolite activator protein
   2826..3078    -  terminator     NOS terminator: nopaline synthase terminator and poly(A) signal
   3229..4254    -  CDS            HygR: aminoglycoside phosphotransferase from E. coli; aph(4)-Ia; confers resistance to hygromycin
   4306..4485    -  promoter       NOS promoter: nopaline synthase promoter
   4565..4894    -  CDS            tnpA (fragment): TN5P_ECOLX - Also known as tnp. Experimental evidence at protein level: Swiss-Prot protein existence level 1. Mediates transposition of transposon Tn5 by a 'cut and paste' mechanism. First, the monomeric transposase binds the 19 bp inverted DNA repeats flanking the transposon. Then, dimerization of the DNA- bound transposase creates a synaptic DNA complex. After nicking of the first DNA strand, excision of the transposon proceeds through a series of intermediates. The transposase then mediates the insertion of the transposon at a new site by strand transfer. The activity of the wild- type tran
   4991..5015    -  misc_feature   LB T-DNA repeat: left border repeat from nopaline C58 T-DNA
   5274..5297    +  promoter       Pc promoter (fragment): intI1 (promoter lies within the coding sequence); class 1 integron promoter
   5473..5529    +  CDS            GmR (fragment): gentamycin acetyltransferase; aacC1; confers resistance to gentamycin
   5540..6327    +  CDS            SmR (fragment): aminoglycoside adenylyltransferase (Murphy, 1985); aadA; confers resistance to spectinomycin and streptomycin
   6573..7161    +  rep_origin     ori: high-copy-number ColE1/pMB1/pBR322/pUC origin of replication
   7347..7487    -  misc_feature   bom: basis of mobility region from pBR322
   7589..7628    -  CDS            rop (fragment): Rop protein, which maintains plasmids at low copy number; rop
   7831..8025    -  rep_origin     pVS1 oriV: origin of replication for the Pseudomonas plasmid pVS1 (Heeb et al., 2000)
   8091..9164    -  CDS            pVS1 RepA: replication protein from the Pseudomonas plasmid pVS1 (Heeb et al., 2000)
   9593..10222   -  CDS            pVS1 StaA: stability protein from the Pseudomonas plasmid pVS1 (Heeb et al., 2000)
  10782..11183   -  CDS            Y4CG_SINFN (fragment): Protein inferred from homology: Swiss-Prot protein existence level 3. From Sinorhizobium fredii (strain NBRC 101917 / NGR234).
>Addgene plasmid #216141 | pBi2FC-C-MGGAGM-P2A:mTagBFP2 | addgene full sequence | sequence record 427368 | Addgene NGS Result
TTTCACGCCCTTTTAAATATCCGATTATTCTAATAAACGCTCTTTTCTCTTAGGTTTACCCGCCAATATA
TCCTGTCAAACACTGATAGTTTAAACTGAAGGCGGGAAACGACAATCTGATCCAAGCTCAAGCTGCTCTA
GCATTCGCCATTCAGGCTGCGCAACTGTTGGGAAGGGCGATCGGTGCGGGCCTCTTCGCTATTACGCCAG
CTGGCGAAAGGGGGATGTGCTGCAAGGCGATTAAGTTGGGTAACGCCAGGGTTTTCCCAGTCACGACGTT
GTAAAACGACGGCCAGTGCCAAGCTTGCGTATTGGCTAGAGCAGCTTGCCAACATGGTGGAGCACGACAC
TCTCGTCTACTCCAAGAATATCAAAGATACAGTCTCAGAAGACCAAAGGGCTATTGAGACTTTTCAACAA
AGGGTAATATCGGGAAACCTCCTCGGATTCCATTGCCCAGCTATCTGTCACTTCATCAAAAGGACAGTAG
AAAAGGAAGGTGGCACCTACAAATGCCATCATTGCGATAAAGGAAAGGCTATCGTTCAAGATGCCTCTGC
CGACAGTGGTCCCAAAGATGGACCCCCACCCACGAGGAGCATCGTGGAAAAAGAAGACGTTCCAACCACG
TCTTCAAAGCAAGTGGATTGATGTGAACATGGTGGAGCACGACACTCTCGTCTACTCCAAGAATATCAAA
GATACAGTCTCAGAAGACCAAAGGGCTATTGAGACTTTTCAACAAAGGGTAATATCGGGAAACCTCCTCG
GATTCCATTGCCCAGCTATCTGTCACTTCATCAAAAGGACAGTAGAAAAGGAAGGTGGCACCTACAAATG
CCATCATTGCGATAAAGGAAAGGCTATCGTTCAAGATGCCTCTGCCGACAGTGGTCCCAAAGATGGACCC
CCACCCACGAGGAGCATCGTGGAAAAAGAAGACGTTCCAACCACGTCTTCAAAGCAAGTGGATTGATGTG
ATATCTCCACTGACGTAAGGGATGACGCACAATCCCACTATCCTTCGCAAGACCCTTCCTCTATATAAGG
AAGTTCATTTCATTTGGAGAGGACACGCTGAAATCACCAGTGTATTTTTACAACAATTACCAACAACAAC
AAACAACAAACAACATTACAATTACTATTTACAATTTCTAGAATGGACAAGCAGAAGAACGGCATCAAGG
CCAACTTCAAGATCCGCCACAACATCGAGGACGGCGGCGTGCAGCTCGCCGACCACTACCAGCAGAACAC
CCCCATCGGCGACGGCCCCGTGCTGCTGCCCGACAACCACTACCTGAGCTACCAGTCCGCCCTGAGCAAA
GACCCCAACGAGAAGCGCGATCACATGGTCCTGCTGGAGTTCGTGACCGCCGCCGGGATCACTCTCGGCA
TGGACGAGCTGTACAAGTACCCATACGATGTTCCAGATTACGCTGGGCCCAGGCCTACTAGTACAAGTTT
GTACAAAAAAGCAGGCTTAATGGGTGGTGCAGGAATGAACCCAGCTTTCTTGTACAAAGTGGTTCTCGAG
GCAACCAACTTTAGCCTGCTCAAGCAAGCAGGAGATGTTGAGGAAAATCCTGGCCCCCCTAAGAAAAAGA
GAAAGGTTCCGAAAAAGAAAAGAAAGGTGCCAAAAAAAAAGAGAAAGGTAATGGTGAGCAAGGGCGAGGA
GCTTATCAAAGAGAATATGCACATGAAGTTGTATATGGAGGGTACTGTGGATAACCATCACTTTAAATGT
ACATCAGAAGGAGAGGGAAAGCCTTACGAGGGTACTCAAACAATGAGAATTAAGGTTGTGGAGGGTGGTC
CTCTTCCATTTGCTTTCGATATCTTGGCAACATCTTTTCTCTACGGTTCAAAAACTTTCATTAACCATAC
ACAGGGTATTCCAGATTTCTTCAAGCAGTCTTTTCCAGAGGGATTCACTTGGGAAAGAGTTACTACTTAT
GAGGATGGTGGTGTTCTTACTGCAACTCAAGATACATCTCTTCAGGATGGATGCTTGATCTATAACGTTA
AGATCAGAGGAGTTAATTTCACTTCAAACGGACCTGTTATGCAAAAGAAAACATTGGGTTGGGAGGCTTT
TACTGAGACATTGTACCCAGCAGATGGAGGTTTGGAAGGAAGAAACGATATGGCTCTTAAATTGGTTGGA
GGTTCTCATCTCATCGCAAATGCTAAAACTACATATAGATCAAAGAAACCTGCTAAGAACCTCAAAATGC
CAGGAGTTTATTACGTGGATTACAGACTTGAAAGAATTAAAGAGGCAAACAACGAAACTTATGTTGAACA
GCATGAGGTTGCTGTGGCAAGATACTGTGATCTTCCTTCTAAACTGGGGCACAAACTTAATTAAGAGCTC
GAATTTCCCCGATCGTTCAAACATTTGGCAATAAAGTTTCTTAAGATTGAATCCTGTTGCCGGTCTTGCG
ATGATTATCATATAATTTCTGTTGAATTACGTTAAGCATGTAATAATTAACATGTAATGCATGACGTTAT
TTATGAGATGGGTTTTTATGATTAGAGTCCCGCAATTATACATTTAATACGCGATAGAAAACAAAATATA
GCGCGCAAACTAGGATAAATTATCGCGCGCGGTGTCATCTATGTTACTAGATCGGGAATTGGTTCCGGAA
CCAATTCGTAATCATGTCATAGCTGTTTCCTGTGTGAAATTGTTATCCGCTCACAATTCCACACAACATA
CGAGCCGGAAGCATAAAGTGTAAAGCCTGGGGTGCCTAATGAGTGAGCTAACTCACATTAGGCTGAATTA
GGCGCGCCTATTTCTATTAATTCCCGATCTAGTAACATAGATGACACCGCGCGCGATAATTTATCCTAGT
TTGCGCGCTATATTTTGTTTTCTATCGCGTATTAAATGTATAATTGCGGGACTCTAATCATAAAAACCCA
TCTCATAAATAACGTCATGCATTACATGTTAATTATTACATGCTTAACGTAATTCAACAGAAATTATATG
ATAATCATCGCAAGACCGGCAACAGGATTCAATCTTAAGAAACTTTATTGCCAAATGTTTGAACGATCGG
GGAAATTCGGGGGATCGATCCCGCGAACTGTGGACGAGAACTGTGCCACCAAGCGTAAGGCCGTTCTCTC
GCATTTGCCTTGCTAGGCTCGCGCGAGTTGCTGGCTGAGGCGTTCTCGAAATCAGCTCTTGTTCGGTCGG
CATCTACTCTATTCCTTTGCCCTCGGACGAGTGCTGGGGCGTCGGTTTCCACTATCGGCGAGTACTTCTA
CACAGCCATCGGTCCAGACGGCCGCGCTTCTGCGGGCGATTTGTGTACGCCCGACAGTCCCGGCTCCGGA
TCGGACGATTGCGTCGCATCGACCCTGCGCCCAAGCTGCATCATCGAAATTGCCGTCAACCAAGCTCTGA
TAGAGTTGGTCAAGACCAATGCGGAGCATATACGCCCGGAGCCGCGGCGATCCTGCAAGCTCCGGATGCC
TCCGCTCGAAGTAGCGCGTCTGCTGCTCCATACAAGCCAACCACGGCCTCCAGAAGAAGATGTTGGCGAC
CTCGTATTGGGAATCCCCGAACATCGCCTCGCTCCAGTCAATGACCGCTGTTATGCGGCCATTGTCCGTC
AGGACATTGTTGGAGCCGAAATCCGCGTGCACGAGGTGCCGGACTTCGGGGCAGTCCTCGGCCCAAAGCA
TCAGCTCATCGAGAGCCTGCGCGACGGACGCACTGACGGTGTCGTCCATCACAGTTTGCCAGTGATACAC
ATGGGGATCAGCAATCGCGCATATGAAATCACGCCATGTAGTGTATTGACCGATTCCTTGCGGTCCGAAT
GGGCCGAACCCGCTCGTCTGGCTAAGATCGGCCGCAGCGATCGCATCCATGGCCTCCGCGACCGGCTGCA
GAACAGCGGGCAGTTCGGTTTCAGGCAGGTCTTGCAACGTGACACCCTGTGCACGGCGGGAGATGCAATA
GGTCAGGCTCTCGCTGAATGCCCCAATGTCAAGCACTTCCGGAATCGGGAGCGCGGCCGATGCAAAGTGC
CGATAAACATAACGATCTTTGTAGAAACCATCGGCGCAGCTATTTACCCGCAGGACATATCCACGCCCTC
CTACATCGAAGCTGAAAGCACGAGATTCTTCGCCCTCCGAGAGCTGCATCAGGTCGGAGACGCTGTCGAA
CTTTTCGATCAGAAACTTCTCGACAGACGTCGCGGTGAGTTCAGGCTTTTTCATATCTTATTGCCCCCCG
GGATCAGATCTGGATTGAGAGTGAATATGAGACTCTAATTGGATACCGAGGGGAATTTATGGAACGTCAG
TGGAGCATTTTTGACAAGAAATATTTGCTAGCTGATAGTGACCTTAGGCGACTTTTGAACGCGCAATAAT
GGTTTCTGACGTATGTGCTTAGCTCATTAAACTCCAGAAACCCGCGGCTGAGTGGCTCCTTCAACGTTGC
GGTTCTGTCAGTTCCAAACGTAAAACGGCTTGTCCCGCGTCATCGGCGGGGGTCATAACGTGACTCCCTT
AATTCTCCGCTCATGATCTTGATCCCCTGCGCCATCAGATCCTTGGCGGCAAGAAAGCCATCCAGTTTAC
TTTGCAGGGCTTCCCAACCTTACCAGAGGGCGCCCCAGCTGGCAATTCCGGTTCGCTTGCTGTCCATAAA
ACCGCCCAGTCTAGCTATCGCCATGTAAGCCCACTGCAAGCTACCTGCTTTCTCTTTGCGCTTGCGTTTT
CCCTTGTCCAGATAGCCCAGTAGCTGACATTCATCCGGGGTCAGCACCGTTTCTGCGGACTGGCTTTCTA
CGTGTTCCGCTTCCTTTAGCAGCCCTTGCGCCCTGAGTGCTTGCGGCAGCGTGAAGCTGATCCGTCGAGA
TTAATAGAAATAAATTCAGCCTAATTCGGCGTTAATTCAGTACATTAAAAACGTCCGCAATGTGTTATTA
AGTTGTCTAAGCGTCAATTTGTTTACACCACAATATATCCTGCCACCAGCCAGCCAACAGCTCCCCGACC
GGCAGCTCGGCACAAAATCACCACTCGATACAGGCAGCCCATCAGTCCGGGACGGCGTCAGCGGGAGAGC
CGTTGTAAGGCGGCAGACTTTGCTCATGTTACCGATGCTATTCGGAAGAACGGCAACTAAGCTGCCGGGT
TTGAAACACGGATGATCTCGCGGAGGGTAGCATGTTGATTGTAACGATGACAGAGCGTTGCTGCCTGTGA
TCAATTCGGGCACGAACCCAGTGGACATAAGCCTGTTCGGTTCGTAAGCTGTAATGCAAGTAGCGTATGC
GCTCACGCAACTGGTCCAGAACCTTGACCGAACGCAGCGGTGGTAACGGCGCAGTGGCGGTTTTCATGGC
TTGTTATGACTGTTTTTTTGGGGTACAGTCTATGCCTCGGGCATCCAAGCAGCAAGCGCGTTACGCCGTG
GGTCGATGTTTGATGTTATGGAGCAGCAACGATGTTACGCAGCAGGGCAGTCGCCCTAAAACAAAGTTAA
ACATCATGGGGGAAGCGGTGATCGCCGAAGTATCGACTCAACTATCAGAGGTAGTTGGCGTCATCGAGCG
CCATCTCGAACCGACGTTGCTGGCCGTACATTTGTACGGCTCCGCAGTGGATGGCGGCCTGAAGCCACAC
AGTGATATTGATTTGCTGGTTACGGTGACCGTAAGGCTTGATGAAACAACGCGGCGAGCTTTGATCAACG
ACCTTTTGGAAACTTCGGCTTCCCCTGGAGAGAGCGAGATTCTCCGCGCTGTAGAAGTCACCATTGTTGT
GCACGACGACATCATTCCGTGGCGTTATCCAGCTAAGCGCGAACTGCAATTTGGAGAATGGCAGCGCAAT
GACATTCTTGCAGGTATCTTCGAGCCAGCCACGATCGACATTGATCTGGCTATCTTGCTGACAAAAGCAA
GAGAACATAGCGTTGCCTTGGTAGGTCCAGCGGCGGAGGAACTCTTTGATCCGGTTCCTGAACAGGATCT
ATTTGAGGCGCTAAATGAAACCTTAACGCTATGGAACTCGCCGCCCGACTGGGCTGGCGATGAGCGAAAT
GTAGTGCTTACGTTGTCCCGCATTTGGTACAGCGCAGTAACCGGCAAAATCGCGCCGAAGGATGTCGCTG
CCGACTGGGCAATGGAGCGCCTGCCGGCCCAGTATCAGCCCGTCATACTTGAAGCTAGACAGGCTTATCT
TGGACAAGAAGAAGATCGCTTGGCCTCGCGCGCAGATCAGTTGGAAGAATTTGTCCACTACGTGAAAGGC
GAGATCACCAAGGTAGTCGGCAAATAATGTCTAGCTAGAAATTCGTTCAAGCCGACGCCGCTTCGCGGCG
CGGCTTAACTCAAGCGTTAGATGCACTAAGCACATAATTGCTCACAGCCAAACTATCAGGTCAAGTCTGC
TTTTATTATTTTTAAGCGTGCATAATAAGCCCTACACAAATTGGGAGATATATCATGCATGACCAAAATC
CCTTAACGTGAGTTTTCGTTCCACTGAGCGTCAGACCCCGTAGAAAAGATCAAAGGATCTTCTTGAGATC
CTTTTTTTCTGCGCGTAATCTGCTGCTTGCAAACAAAAAAACCACCGCTACCAGCGGTGGTTTGTTTGCC
GGATCAAGAGCTACCAACTCTTTTTCCGAAGGTAACTGGCTTCAGCAGAGCGCAGATACCAAATACTGTC
CTTCTAGTGTAGCCGTAGTTAGGCCACCACTTCAAGAACTCTGTAGCACCGCCTACATACCTCGCTCTGC
TAATCCTGTTACCAGTGGCTGCTGCCAGTGGCGATAAGTCGTGTCTTACCGGGTTGGACTCAAGACGATA
GTTACCGGATAAGGCGCAGCGGTCGGGCTGAACGGGGGGTTCGTGCACACAGCCCAGCTTGGAGCGAACG
ACCTACACCGAACTGAGATACCTACAGCGTGAGCTATGAGAAAGCGCCACGCTTCCCGAAGGGAGAAAGG
CGGACAGGTATCCGGTAAGCGGCAGGGTCGGAACAGGAGAGCGCACGAGGGAGCTTCCAGGGGGAAACGC
CTGGTATCTTTATAGTCCTGTCGGGTTTCGCCACCTCTGACTTGAGCGTCGATTTTTGTGATGCTCGTCA
GGGGGGCGGAGCCTATGGAAAAACGCCAGCAACGCGGCCTTTTTACGGTTCCTGGCCTTTTGCTGGCCTT
TTGCTCACATGTTCTTTCCTGCGTTATCCCCTGATTCTGTGGATAACCGTATTACCGCCTTTGAGTGAGC
TGATACCGCTCGCCGCAGCCGAACGACCGAGCGCAGCGAGTCAGTGAGCGAGGAAGCGGAAGAGCGCCTG
ATGCGGTATTTTCTCCTTACGCATCTGTGCGGTATTTCACACCGCATATGGTGCACTCTCAGTACAATCT
GCTCTGATGCCGCATAGTTAAGCCAGTATACACTCCGCTATCGCTACGTGACTGGGTCATGGCTGCGCCC
CGACACCCGCCAACACCCGCTGACGCGCCCTGACGGGCTTGTCTGCTCCCGGCATCCGCTTACAGACAAG
CTGTGACCGTCTCCGGGAGCTGCATGTGTCAGAGGTTTTCACCGTCATCACCGAAACGCGCGAGGCAGGG
TGCCTTGATGTGGGCGCCGGCGGTCGAGTGGCGACGGCGCGGCTTGTCCGCGCCCTGGTAGATTGCCTGG
CCGTAGGCCAGCCATTTTTGAGCGGCCAGCGGCCGCGATAGGCCGACGCGAAGCGGCGGGGCGTAGGGAG
CGCAGCGACCGAAGGGTAGGCGCTTTTTGCAGCTCTTCGGCTGTGCGCTGGCCAGACAGTTATGCACAGG
CCAGGCGGGTTTTAAGAGTTTTAATAAGTTTTAAAGAGTTTTAGGCGGAAAAATCGCCTTTTTTCTCTTT
TATATCAGTCACTTACATGTGTGACCGGTTCCCAATGTACGGCTTTGGGTTCCCAATGTACGGGTTCCGG
TTCCCAATGTACGGCTTTGGGTTCCCAATGTACGTGCTATCCACAGGAAAGAGACCTTTTCGACCTTTTT
CCCCTGCTAGGGCAATTTGCCCTAGCATCTGCTCCGTACATTAGGAACCGGCGGATGCTTCGCCCTCGAT
CAGGTTGCGGTAGCGCATGACTAGGATCGGGCCAGCCTGCCCCGCCTCCTCCTTCAAATCGTACTCCGGC
AGGTCATTTGACCCGATCAGCTTGCGCACGGTGAAACAGAACTTCTTGAACTCTCCGGCGCTGCCACTGC
GTTCGTAGATCGTCTTGAACAACCATCTGGCTTCTGCCTTGCCTGCGGCGCGGCGTGCCAGGCGGTAGAG
AAAACGGCCGATGCCGGGATCGATCAAAAAGTAATCGGGGTGAACCGTCAGCACGTCCGGGTTCTTGCCT
TCTGTGATCTCGCGGTACATCCAATCAGCTAGCTCGATCTCGATGTACTCCGGCCGCCCGGTTTCGCTCT
TTACGATCTTGTAGCGGCTAATCAAGGCTTCACCCTCGGATACCGTCACCAGGCGGCCGTTCTTGGCCTT
CTTCGTACGCTGCATGGCAACGTGCGTGGTGTTTAACCGAATGCAGGTTTCTACCAGGTCGTCTTTCTGC
TTTCCGCCATCGGCTCGCCGGCAGAACTTGAGTACGTCCGCAACGTGTGGACGGAACACGCGGCCGGGCT
TGTCTCCCTTCCCTTCCCGGTATCGGTTCATGGATTCGGTTAGATGGGAAACCGCCATCAGTACCAGGTC
GTAATCCCACACACTGGCCATGCCGGCCGGCCCTGCGGAAACCTCTACGTGCCCGTCTGGAAGCTCGTAG
CGGATCACCTCGCCAGCTCGTCGGTCACGCTTCGACAGACGGAAAACGGCCACGTCCATGATGCTGCGAC
TATCGCGGGTGCCCACGTCATAGAGCATCGGAACGAAAAAATCTGGTTGCTCGTCGCCCTTGGGCGGCTT
CCTAATCGACGGCGCACCGGCTGCCGGCGGTTGCCGGGATTCTTTGCGGATTCGATCAGCGGCCGCTTGC
CACGATTCACCGGGGCGTGCTTCTGCCTCGATGCGTTGCCGCTGGGCGGCCTGCGCGGCCTTCAACTTCT
CCACCAGGTCATCACCCAGCGCCGCGCCGATTTGTACCGGGCCGGATGGTTTGCGACCGCTCACGCCGAT
TCCTCGGGCTTGGGGGTTCCAGTGCCATTGCAGGGCCGGCAGACAACCCAGCCGCTTACGCCTGGCCAAC
CGCCCGTTCCTCCACACATGGGGCATTCCACGGCGTCGGTGCCTGGTTGTTCTTGATTTTCCATGCCGCC
TCCTTTAGCCGCTAAAATTCATCTACTCATTTATTCATTTGCTCATTTACTCTGGTAGCTGCGCGATGTA
TTCAGATAGCAGCTCGGTAATGGTCTTGCCTTGGCGTACCGCGTACATCTTCAGCTTGGTGTGATCCTCC
GCCGGCAACTGAAAGTTGACCCGCTTCATGGCTGGCGTGTCTGCCAGGCTGGCCAACGTTGCAGCCTTGC
TGCTGCGTGCGCTCGGACGGCCGGCACTTAGCGTGTTTGTGCTTTTGCTCATTTTCTCTTTACCTCATTA
ACTCAAATGAGTTTTGATTTAATTTCAGCGGCCAGCGCCTGGACCTCGCGGGCAGCGTCGCCCTCGGGTT
CTGATTCAAGAACGGTTGTGCCGGCGGCGGCAGTGCCTGGGTAGCTCACGCGCTGCGTGATACGGGACTC
AAGAATGGGCAGCTCGTACCCGGCCAGCGCCTCGGCAACCTCACCGCCGATGCGCGTGCCTTTGATCGCC
CGCGACACGACAAAGGCCGCTTGTAGCCTTCCATCCGTGACCTCAATGCGCTGCTTAACCAGCTCCACCA
GGTCGGCGGTGGCCCATATGTCGTAAGGGCTTGGCTGCACCGGAATCAGCACGAAGTCGGCTGCCTTGAT
CGCGGACACAGCCAAGTCCGCCGCCTGGGGCGCTCCGTCGATCACTACGAAGTCGCGCCGGCCGATGGCC
TTCACGTCGCGGTCAATCGTCGGGCGGTCGATGCCGACAACGGTTAGCGGTTGATCTTCCCGCACGGCCG
CCCAATCGCGGGCACTGCCCTGGGGATCGGAATCGACTAACAGAACATCGGCCCCGGCGAGTTGCAGGGC
GCGGGCTAGATGGGTTGCGATGGTCGTCTTGCCTGACCCGCCTTTCTGGTTAAGTACAGCGATAACCTTC
ATGCGTTCCCCTTGCGTATTTGTTTATTTACTCATCGCATCATATACGCAGCGACCGCATGACGCAAGCT
GTTTTACTCAAATACACATCACCTTTTTAGACGGCGGCGCTCGGTTTCTTCAGCGGCCAAGCTGGCCGGC
CAGGCCGCCAGCTTGGCATCAGACAAACCGGCCAGGATTTCATGCAGCCGCACGGTTGAGACGTGCGCGG
GCGGCTCGAACACGTACCCGGCCGCGATCATCTCCGCCTCGATCTCTTCGGTAATGAAAAACGGTTCGTC
CTGGCCGTCCTGGTGCGGTTTCATGCTTGTTCCTCTTGGCGTTCATTCTCGGCGGCCGCCAGGGCGTCGG
CCTCGGTCAATGCGTCCTCACGGAAGGCACCGCGCCGCCTGGCCTCGGTGGGCGTCACTTCCTCGCTGCG
CTCAAGTGCGCGGTACAGGGTCGAGCGATGCACGCCAAGCAGTGCAGCCGCCTCTTTCACGGTGCGGCCT
TCCTGGTCGATCAGCTCGCGGGCGTGCGCGATCTGTGCCGGGGTGAGGGTAGGGCGGGGGCCAAACTTCA
CGCCTCGGGCCTTGGCGGCCTCGCGCCCGCTCCGGGTGCGGTCGATGATTAGGGAACGCTCGAACTCGGC
AATGCCGGCGAACACGGTCAACACCATGCGGCCGGCCGGCGTGGTGGTGTCGGCCCACGGCTCTGCCAGG
CTACGCAGGCCCGCGCCGGCCTCCTGGATGCGCTCGGCAATGTCCAGTAGGTCGCGGGTGCTGCGGGCCA
GGCGGTCTAGCCTGGTCACTGTCACAACGTCGCCAGGGCGTAGGTGGTCAAGCATCCTGGCCAGCTCCGG
GCGGTCGCGCCTGGTGCCGGTGATCTTCTCGGAAAACAGCTTGGTGCAGCCGGCCGCGTGCAGTTCGGCC
CGTTGGTTGGTCAAGTCCTGGTCGTCGGTGCTGACGCGGGCATAGCCCAGCAGGCCAGCGGCGGCGCTCT
TGTTCATGGCGTAATGTCTCCGGTTCTAGTCGCAAGTATTCTACTTTATGCGACTAAAACACGCGACAAG
AAAACGCCAGGAAAAGGGCAGGGCGGCAGCCTGTCGCGTAACTTAGGACTTGTGCGACATGTCGTTTTCA
GAAGACGGCTGCACTGAACGTCAGAAGCCGACTGCACTATAGCAGCGGAGGGGTTGGATCAAAGTACTTT
GATCCCGAGGGGAACCCTGTGGTTGGCATGCACATACAAATGGACGAACGGATAAACCT
